Addgene plasmid #141029: pUC-DEST-cjSTELLA-mCerulean-PuroTK
Purpose: Reporter integration
Depositing lab: Hideyuki Okano. Depositing organization: Keio University. Publication: A versatile toolbox for knock-in gene targeting based on the Multisite Gateway technology. Yoshimatsu S, Sone T, Nakajima M, Sato T, Okochi R, Ishikawa M, Nakamura M, Sasaki E, Shiozawa S, Okano H. PLoS One. 2019 Aug 27;14(8):e0221164. doi: 10.1371/journal.pone.0221164. eCollection 2019. PubMed 31454364.
Backbone
  Vector backbone: pUC
  Vector type: Mammalian Expression
Growth in bacteria
  Bacterial resistance: Ampicillin, 100 μg/mL
  Growth temperature: 37°C
  Growth strain: NEB Stable
  Copy number: High Copy
Gene/Insert
  Gene/Insert name: mCerulean
  Species: Synthetic
  Cloning method: Restriction Enzyme; 5′ cloning site Unknown (unknown if destroyed)
Terms and licenses: Academic/Nonprofit Terms; Industry Terms: Not Available to Industry
Depositor comments: Please note: Plasmid contains a single G nucleotide deletion in attB1. This deletion is not known to affect plasmid function.
How to cite: pUC-DEST-cjSTELLA-mCerulean-PuroTK was a gift from Hideyuki Okano (Addgene plasmid # 141029 ; http://n2t.net/addgene:141029 ; RRID:Addgene_141029)
