[The description below was written by a language model from this plasmid's Addgene catalogue record and pLannotate feature annotations shown in this document.]
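Description:
pUC-DEST-cjSTELLA-mCerulean-PuroTK is a 7,685-nt knock-in donor (targeting) plasmid built on a pUC backbone by Multisite Gateway assembly, with the stated purpose of reporter integration. It is maintained in E. coli at high copy through the ColE1/pUC origin and selected with ampicillin via the β-lactamase gene. Remnants of the pUC lac promoter/operator, lacZα and multiple cloning site flank the assembled cassette. Although catalogued as a mammalian expression vector, its layout is that of a homology-directed repair template rather than a stand-alone expression plasmid.

The payload lies between attB3 and attB4 sites, with internal attB1 and attB2 sites marking the junctions of the Gateway modules. The first module (attB3 to attB1) contains a short coding fragment matching DPPA3 (STELLA), a primordial germ cell-associated gene, joined directly to a P2A peptide and mCerulean. This arrangement would place the cyan reporter in frame at the end of the endogenous coding sequence, so that it is co-translated and released as a separate protein under the native promoter; no independent promoter for mCerulean is annotated. The middle module carries a mouse PGK promoter driving a puromycin resistance–truncated HSV thymidine kinase fusion with a PGK polyadenylation signal. This allows positive selection with puromycin and negative selection with ganciclovir-type analogues. The unannotated stretches before the DPPA3 fragment and between attB2 and attB4 presumably serve as the 5′ and 3′ homology arms, though the record does not label them. The "cj" prefix suggests a particular species' locus, but the species is not stated. No recombinase or transposon sites for cassette removal are annotated. The depositor notes a single-G deletion in attB1 that is not known to affect function.
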