Features (pLannotate 1.2.2; 24 found; start..end, strand, type, name):
     36..57      -  misc_feature   MCS (fragment): pUC18/19 multiple cloning site
     73..93      +  protein_bind   attB3: mutant version of attB; core recombination site for the Gateway® BP reaction BP Clonase™
    515..607     +  CDS            DPPA3 (fragment): DPPA3_HUMAN - Also known as STELLAR. Experimental evidence at protein level: Swiss-Prot protein existence level 1. Primordial germ cell (PGCs)-specific protein involved in epigenetic chromatin reprogramming in the zygote following fertilization. In zygotes, DNA demethylation occurs selectively in the paternal pronucleus before the first cell division, while the adjacent maternal pronucleus and certain paternally-imprinted loci are protected from this process. Participates in protection of DNA methylation in the maternal pronucleus by preventing conversion of 5mC to 5hmC: specifically recognize
    608..664     +  CDS            P2A: 2A peptide from porcine teschovirus-1 polyprotein Eukaryotic ribosomes fail to insert a peptide bond between the Gly and Pro residues, yielding separate polypeptides.
    665..1378    +  CDS            mCerulean: mCerulean is a basic (constitutively fluorescent) cyan fluorescent protein published in 2005, derived from Aequorea victoria. It is reported to be a very rapidly-maturing monomer.
   1622..1642    +  protein_bind   attB1: mutant version of attB; core recombination site for the Gateway® BP reaction BP Clonase™
   1652..2151    +  promoter       PGK promoter: mouse phosphoglycerate kinase 1 promoter
   2175..2771    +  CDS            PuroR (fragment): puromycin N-acetyltransferase; pac from Streptomyces; confers resistance to puromycin
   2778..3773    +  CDS            ΔTK: truncated herpes simplex virus thymidine kinase (Salomon et al., 1995) confers sensitivity to nucleoside analogs such as acyclovir or ganciclovir
   3788..3842    +  CDS            HygR (fragment): aminoglycoside phosphotransferase from E. coli confers resistance to hygromycin
   3846..4120    +  polyA_signal   PGK poly(A) signal (fragment): mouse phosphoglycerate kinase 1 polyadenylation signal
   4142..4162    -  protein_bind   attB2: mutant version of attB; core recombination site for the Gateway® BP reaction BP Clonase™
   5020..5040    -  protein_bind   attB4: mutant version of attB; core recombination site for the Gateway® BP reaction BP Clonase™
   5057..5091    -  misc_feature   MCS (fragment): pUC18/19 multiple cloning site
   5125..5141    -  protein_bind   lac operator: The lac repressor binds to the lac operator to inhibit transcription in E. coli. This inhibition can be relieved by adding lactose or isopropyl-β-D-thiogalactopyranoside (IPTG). lac repressor encoded by lacI
   5149..5179    -  promoter       lac promoter: promoter for the E. coli lac operon
   5194..5215    -  protein_bind   CAP binding site: CAP binding activates transcription in the presence of cAMP. E. coli catabolite activator protein
   5228..5320    -  CDS            lacI (fragment): lac repressor; lacI; The lac repressor binds to the lac operator to inhibit transcription in E. coli. This inhibition can be relieved by adding lactose or isopropyl-β-D-thiogalactopyranoside (IPTG).
   5503..6091    -  rep_origin     ori: high-copy-number ColE1/pMB1/pBR322/pUC origin of replication
   6262..7122    -  CDS            AmpR: β-lactamase; bla; confers resistance to ampicillin, carbenicillin, and related antibiotics
   7123..7227    -  promoter       AmpR promoter: bla
   7322..7357    +  CDS            rop (fragment): Rop protein, which maintains plasmids at low copy number; rop
   7459..7558    +  misc_feature   bom (fragment): basis of mobility region from pBR322
   7564..33      -  CDS            lacZα (fragment) (across the origin): LacZα fragment of β-galactosidase; lacZ fragment
>Addgene plasmid #141029 | pUC-DEST-cjSTELLA-mCerulean-PuroTK | addgene full sequence | sequence record 305042 | Addgene NGS Result
CCCAGTCACGACGTTGTAAAACGACGGCCAGTGCCAAGCTTGCATGCCTGCAGGTCGGGATATCTGAATT
ATCAACTTTGTATAATAAAGTTGTTGCCACCATGGGCTTACCCTAGGGGTCACTCCTAGGTGTTAGGTTG
ATACTTTTTCACATGCTGTTACAAACATCTTCACTGTAACCTGTGTAGTAAGAGAACAAACACTTCAGCA
GCAGAATGAGTTGCATTTAAGGCATTCAGGGAACTGAGACTAGAACGTTTTATTGACAAGCTGCACTTGG
TACCACTACAAAGTTACTCTCAGGCTGCCATTCTGTAGTACCCATATCCCCATCCTCCTTTTTTTTCCTC
CTAAAATGTTTTTCTTTTGGCCCCATGCCCTTTTTTGTGTGTTCCCTGTTCCAACATTTACCTAAACAAA
CATTATATTTGAGGGTTAATTACATTTCTCTTGGGTACAATATTCCAATTAATTCATTTCATCATTTTTT
CAGAATGCATCAAGAAGAGGAATGTTCAAATGTCCCTGCAGTTTCTGCAAGTCTAGCGGATGGGATCCTT
CTGAGAATGCCAGAATGGGGAATTACGACACCAAGCCACTTCAGCCAGCCACGAACTTCTCTCTGTTAAA
GCAAGCAGGAGACGTGGAAGAAAACCCCGGTCCTGTTAGCAAGGGCGAGGAGCTGTTCACCGGGGTGGTG
CCCATCCTGGTCGAGCTGGACGGCGACGTAAACGGCCACAAGTTCAGCGTGTCCGGCGAGGGCGAGGGCG
ATGCCACCTACGGCAAGCTGACCCTGAAGTTCATCTGCACCACCGGCAAGCTGCCCGTGCCCTGGCCCAC
CCTCGTGACCACCCTGACCTGGGGCGTGCAGTGCTTCGCCCGCTACCCCGACCACATGAAGCAGCACGAC
TTCTTCAAGTCCGCCATGCCCGAAGGCTACGTCCAGGAGCGCACCATCTTCTTCAAGGACGACGGCAACT
ACAAGACCCGCGCCGAGGTGAAGTTCGAGGGCGACACCCTGGTGAACCGCATCGAGCTGAAGGGCATCGA
CTTCAAGGAGGACGGCAACATCCTGGGGCACAAGCTGGAGTACAACGCCATCAGCGACAACGTCTATATC
ACCGCCGACAAGCAGAAGAACGGCATCAAGGCCAACTTCAAGATCCGCCACAACATCGAGGACGGCAGCG
TGCAGCTCGCCGACCACTACCAGCAGAACACCCCCATCGGCGACGGCCCCGTGCTGCTGCCCGACAACCA
CTACCTGAGCACCCAGTCCAAGCTGAGCAAAGACCCCAACGAGAAGCGCGATCACATGGTCCTGCTGGAG
TTCGTGACCGCCGCCGGGATCACTCTCGGCATGGACGAGCTGTACAAGGAATTTTAACCCTAGAAAGATA
ATCATATTGTGACGTACGTTAAAGATAATCATGCGTAAAATTGACGCATGTGTTTTATCGGTCTGTATAT
CGAGGTCCCGTGAGGCGTTTGAATAGATATTAAGTTTTATTATATTTACACTTACATACTAATAATAAAT
TCAACAAACAATTCTTTTACGTGACTTTTAAGATTTAACTCAAACAAAAACTCAAAATTTCTTCTATAAA
GTAACAAAACTCAAGTTTGTACAAAAAAGCAGAATTCTACCGGGTAGGGGAGGCGCTTTTCCCAAGGCAG
TCTGGAGCATGCGCTTTAGCAGCCCCGCTGGGCACTTGGCGCTACACAAGTGGCCTCTGGCCTCGCACAC
ATTCCACATCCACCGGTAGGCGCCAACCGGCTCCGTTCTTTGGTGGCCCCTTCGCGCCACCTTCTACTCC
TCCCCTAGTCAGGAAGTTCCCCCCCGCCCCGCAGCTCGCGTCGTGCAGGACGTGACAAATGGAAGTAGCA
CGTCTCACTAGTCTCGTGCAGATGGACAGCACCGCTGAGCAATGGAAGCGGGTAGGCCTTTGGGGCAGCG
GCCAATAGCAGCTTTGCTCCTTCGCTTTCTGGGCTCAGAGGCTGGGAAGGGGTGGGTCCGGGGGCGGGCT
CAGGGGCGGGCTCAGGGGCGGGGCGGGCGCCCGAAGGTCCTCCGGAGGCCCGGCATTCTGCACGCTTCAA
AAGCGCACGTCTGCCGCGCTGTTCTCCTCTTCCTCATCTCCGGGCCTTTCGACCGATCATCAAGCTTGAT
CCTCATGACCGAGTACAAGCCCACGGTGCGCCTCGCCACCCGCGACGACGTCCCCAGGGCCGTACGCACC
CTCGCCGCCGCGTTCGCCGACTACCCCGCCACGCGCCACACCGTCGATCCGGACCGCCACATCGAGCGGG
TCACCGAGCTGCAAGAACTCTTCCTCACGCGCGTCGGGCTCGACATCGGCAAGGTGTGGGTCGCGGACGA
CGGCGCCGCGGTGGCGGTCTGGACCACGCCGGAGAGCGTCGAAGCGGGGGCGGTGTTCGCCGAGATCGGC
CCGCGCATGGCCGAGTTGAGCGGTTCCCGGCTGGCCGCGCAGCAACAGATGGAAGGCCTCCTGGCGCCGC
ACCGGCCCAAGGAGCCCGCGTGGTTCCTGGCCACCGTCGGCGTCTCGCCCGACCACCAGGGCAAGGGTCT
GGGCAGCGCCGTCGTGCTCCCCGGAGTGGAGGCGGCCGAGCGCGCCGGGGTGCCCGCCTTCCTGGAGACC
TCCGCGCCCCGCAACCTCCCCTTCTACGAGCGGCTCGGCTTCACCGTCACCGCCGACGTCGAGGTGCCCG
AAGGACCGCGCACCTGGTGCATGACCCGCAAGCCCGGTGCCGGATCCATGCCCACGCTACTGCGGGTTTA
TATAGACGGTCCCCACGGGATGGGGAAAACCACCACCACGCAACTGCTGGTGGCCCTGGGTTCGCGCGAC
GATATCGTCTACGTACCCGAGCCGATGACTTACTGGCGGGTGCTGGGGGCTTCCGAGACAATCGCGAACA
TCTACACCACACAACACCGCCTCGACCAGGGTGAGATATCGGCCGGGGACGCGGCGGTGGTAATGACAAG
CGCCCAGATAACAATGGGCATGCCTTATGCCGTGACCGACGCCGTTCTGGCTCCTCATATCGGGGGGGAG
GCTGGGAGCTCACATGCCCCGCCCCCGGCCCTCACCCTCATCTTCGACCGCCATCCCATCGCCGCCCTCC
TGTGCTACCCGGCCGCGCGGTACCTTATGGGCAGCATGACCCCCCAGGCCGTGCTGGCGTTCGTGGCCCT
CATCCCGCCGACCTTGCCCGGCACCAACATCGTGCTTGGGGCCCTTCCGGAGGACAGACACATCGACCGC
CTGGCCAAACGCCAGCGCCCCGGCGAGCGGCTGGACCTGGCTATGCTGGCTGCGATTCGCCGCGTTTACG
GGCTACTTGCCAATACGGTGCGGTATCTGCAGTGCGGCGGGTCGTGGCGGGAGGACTGGGGACAGCTTTC
GGGGACGGCCGTGCCGCCCCAGGGTGCCGAGCCCCAGAGCAACGCGGGCCCACGACCCCATATCGGGGAC
ACGTTATTTACCCTGTTTCGGGCCCCCGAGTTGCTGGCCCCCAACGGCGACCTGTATAACGTGTTTGCCT
GGGCCTTGGACGTCTTGGCCAAACGCCTCCGTTCCATGCACGTCTTTATCCTGGATTACGACCAATCGCC
CGCCGGCTGCCGGGACGCCCTGCTGCAACTTACCTCCGGGATGGTCCAGACCCACGTCACCACCCCCGGC
TCCATACCGACGATATGCGACCTGGCGCGCACGTTTGCCCGGGAGATGGGGGAGGCTAACTGAGCTCTAG
CTTATCGACTCGCCGATAGTGGAAACCGACGCCCCAGCACTCGTCCGAGGGCAAAGGAATAGTCGAGAAA
TTGATGATCTATTAAACAATAAAGATGTCCACATGGAAGTTTTTCCTGTCATACTTTGTTAAGAAGGGTG
AGAACAGAGTACCTACATTTTGAATGGAAGGATTGGAGCTACGGGGGTGGGGGTGGGGTGGGATTAGATA
AATGCCTGCTCTTTACTGAAGGCTCTTTACTATTGCTTTATGATAATGTTTCATAGTTGGATATCATAAT
TTAAACAAGCAAAACCAAATTAAGGGCCAGCTCATTCCTCCCACTCATGATCTATAGATCCTCTAGAGTC
GAGGGCTGCAGCAGCTTTCTTGTACAAAGTGGGATATCTATAACAAGAAAATATATATATAATAAGTTAT
CACGTAAGTAGAACATGAAATAACAATATAATTATCGTATGAGTTAAATCTTAAAAGTCACGTAAAAGAT
AATCATGCGTCATTTTGACTCACGCGGTCGTTATAGTTCAAAATCAGTGACACTTACCGCATTGACAAGC
ACGCCTCACGGGAGCTCCAAGCGGCGACTGAGATGTCCTAAATGCACAGCGACGGATTCGCGCTATTTAG
AAAGAGAGAGCAATATTTCAAGAATGCATGCGTCAATTTTACGCAGACTATCTTTCTAGGGTTAATAAAC
CTTATTCTTGCCCCTTTTTTTTCTTGCTGGTAATTTTTTATAGCAGACCGAGAAAGCTACTCTCTGCTCA
TATAAATTATATATCAATAATTTTGATAAACGAGTTCAAGGTTGTATTTTTCTTGTATCTTTTTCCCTAC
TATGATGCTAGTAATTTATAAGGGATCTGTGTAGTTTGAATATATTTGGATAACTTTAGCTGTACTGTTT
GGTTTGTCCCAAAGAAGCCAAGAGCATGTAAATATTCCCATGTGTTTCAGAAGCCCAAAGTCAGTGAGGT
GAAACCCAGCAACAAGACACTGAAGCAAAGATACTTGTGAATAAAGAAAGCATTAGCTAGTTTGGTTAGA
GCATAATAATTAGATTTTCTGGCTTTCAAAAATTTGGGTTGCGGTAAGAGCAAAGTTTGTGCTATTTTTA
CAGTTTTCAGTACAAAAAGGTGTTAATATAGAAACAATAAAGTTGACATTAGATTACCTTTTAAAAATAG
TTTTTGATTTTATAGTTGTTCTTGCTAACAATTAGGTGAACAATAGTAACAACTTTTCTATACAAAGTTG
ATAGCTTGATATCAATACTCTAGAGGATCCCCGGGTACCGAGCTCGAATTCGTAATCATGGTCATAGCTG
TTTCCTGTGTGAAATTGTTATCCGCTCACAATTCCACACAACATACGAGCCGGAAGCATAAAGTGTAAAG
CCTGGGGTGCCTAATGAGTGAGCTAACTCACATTAATTGCGTTGCGCTCACTGCCCGCTTTCCAGTCGGG
AAACCTGTCGTGCCAGCTGCATTAATGAATCGGCCAACGCGCGGGGAGAGGCGGTTTGCGTATTGGGCGC
TCTTCCGCTTCCTCGCTCACTGACTCGCTGCGCTCGGTCGTTCGGCTGCGGCGAGCGGTATCAGCTCACT
CAAAGGCGGTAATACGGTTATCCACAGAATCAGGGGATAACGCAGGAAAGAACATGTGAGCAAAAGGCCA
GCAAAAGGCCAGGAACCGTAAAAAGGCCGCGTTGCTGGCGTTTTTCCATAGGCTCCGCCCCCCTGACGAG
CATCACAAAAATCGACGCTCAAGTCAGAGGTGGCGAAACCCGACAGGACTATAAAGATACCAGGCGTTTC
CCCCTGGAAGCTCCCTCGTGCGCTCTCCTGTTCCGACCCTGCCGCTTACCGGATACCTGTCCGCCTTTCT
CCCTTCGGGAAGCGTGGCGCTTTCTCATAGCTCACGCTGTAGGTATCTCAGTTCGGTGTAGGTCGTTCGC
TCCAAGCTGGGCTGTGTGCACGAACCCCCCGTTCAGCCCGACCGCTGCGCCTTATCCGGTAACTATCGTC
TTGAGTCCAACCCGGTAAGACACGACTTATCGCCACTGGCAGCAGCCACTGGTAACAGGATTAGCAGAGC
GAGGTATGTAGGCGGTGCTACAGAGTTCTTGAAGTGGTGGCCTAACTACGGCTACACTAGAAGAACAGTA
TTTGGTATCTGCGCTCTGCTGAAGCCAGTTACCTTCGGAAAAAGAGTTGGTAGCTCTTGATCCGGCAAAC
AAACCACCGCTGGTAGCGGTGGTTTTTTTGTTTGCAAGCAGCAGATTACGCGCAGAAAAAAAGGATCTCA
AGAAGATCCTTTGATCTTTTCTACGGGGTCTGACGCTCAGTGGAACGAAAACTCACGTTAAGGGATTTTG
GTCATGAGATTATCAAAAAGGATCTTCACCTAGATCCTTTTAAATTAAAAATGAAGTTTTAAATCAATCT
AAAGTATATATGAGTAAACTTGGTCTGACAGTTACCAATGCTTAATCAGTGAGGCACCTATCTCAGCGAT
CTGTCTATTTCGTTCATCCATAGTTGCCTGACTCCCCGTCGTGTAGATAACTACGATACGGGAGGGCTTA
CCATCTGGCCCCAGTGCTGCAATGATACCGCGAGACCCACGCTCACCGGCTCCAGATTTATCAGCAATAA
ACCAGCCAGCCGGAAGGGCCGAGCGCAGAAGTGGTCCTGCAACTTTATCCGCCTCCATCCAGTCTATTAA
TTGTTGCCGGGAAGCTAGAGTAAGTAGTTCGCCAGTTAATAGTTTGCGCAACGTTGTTGCCATTGCTACA
GGCATCGTGGTGTCACGCTCGTCGTTTGGTATGGCTTCATTCAGCTCCGGTTCCCAACGATCAAGGCGAG
TTACATGATCCCCCATGTTGTGCAAAAAAGCGGTTAGCTCCTTCGGTCCTCCGATCGTTGTCAGAAGTAA
GTTGGCCGCAGTGTTATCACTCATGGTTATGGCAGCACTGCATAATTCTCTTACTGTCATGCCATCCGTA
AGATGCTTTTCTGTGACTGGTGAGTACTCAACCAAGTCATTCTGAGAATAGTGTATGCGGCGACCGAGTT
GCTCTTGCCCGGCGTCAATACGGGATAATACCGCGCCACATAGCAGAACTTTAAAAGTGCTCATCATTGG
AAAACGTTCTTCGGGGCGAAAACTCTCAAGGATCTTACCGCTGTTGAGATCCAGTTCGATGTAACCCACT
CGTGCACCCAACTGATCTTCAGCATCTTTTACTTTCACCAGCGTTTCTGGGTGAGCAAAAACAGGAAGGC
AAAATGCCGCAAAAAAGGGAATAAGGGCGACACGGAAATGTTGAATACTCATACTCTTCCTTTTTCAATA
TTATTGAAGCATTTATCAGGGTTATTGTCTCATGAGCGGATACATATTTGAATGTATTTAGAAAAATAAA
CAAATAGGGGTTCCGCGCACATTTCCCCGAAAAGTGCCACCTGACGTCTAAGAAACCATTATTATCATGA
CATTAACCTATAAAAATAGGCGTATCACGAGGCCCTTTCGTCTCGCGCGTTTCGGTGATGACGGTGAAAA
CCTCTGACACATGCAGCTCCCGGAGACGGTCACAGCTTGTCTGTAAGCGGATGCCGGGAGCAGACAAGCC
CGTCAGGGCGCGTCAGCGGGTGTTGGCGGGTGTCGGGGCTGGCTTAACTATGCGGCATCAGAGCAGATTG
TACTGAGAGTGCACCATATGCGGTGTGAAATACCGCACAGATGCGTAAGGAGAAAATACCGCATCAGGCG
CCATTCGCCATTCAGGCTGCGCAACTGTTGGGAAGGGCGATCGGTGCGGGCCTCTTCGCTATTACGCCAG
CTGGCGAAAGGGGGATGTGCTGCAAGGCGATTAAGTTGGGTAACGCCAGGGTTTT
